Addgene plasmid #41840: pRP_ASC-LmCerulean
Depositing lab: Eicke Latz. Depositing organization: Rheinische Friedrich-Wilhelms-Universität Bonn. Publication: ASC speck formation as a readout for inflammasome activation. Stutz A, Horvath GL, Monks BG, Latz E. Methods Mol Biol. 2013;1040:91-101. doi: 10.1007/978-1-62703-523-1_8. PubMed 23852599.
Backbone
  Vector backbone: pRP_LmCerulean
  Backbone size w/o insert (bp): 7332
  Total vector size (bp): 7911
  Vector type: Mammalian Expression, Retroviral
  Selectable markers: Puromycin
Growth in bacteria
  Bacterial resistance: Ampicillin, 100 μg/mL
  Growth temperature: 37°C
  Growth strain: Stbl3
  Copy number: High Copy
Gene/Insert
  Gene/Insert name: apoptosis-associated speck-like protein containing CARD (alt name: ASC; PYCARD; TMS; TMS1; CARD5; TMS-1)
  Species: H. sapiens (human)
  Insert size (bp): 585
  Mutation: Stop Codon removed
  GenBank ID: NM_013258
  Entrez Gene: PYCARD (a.k.a. ASC, CARD5, TMS, TMS-1, TMS1)
  Promoter: CMV
  Tag / fusion protein: mCerulean (C terminal on backbone)
  Cloning method: Restriction Enzyme; 5′ cloning site EcoRI (not destroyed); 3′ cloning site XhoI (not destroyed)
  Sequencing primers: 5′ AAGCAGAGCTCGTTTAGTGAA
Terms and licenses: Academic/Nonprofit Terms; Industry Terms: Not Available to Industry
How to cite: pRP_ASC-LmCerulean was a gift from Eicke Latz (Addgene plasmid # 41840 ; http://n2t.net/addgene:41840 ; RRID:Addgene_41840)
