[The description below was written by a language model from this plasmid's Addgene catalogue record and pLannotate feature annotations shown in this document.]
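Description:
pRP_ASC-LmCerulean is a 7.9 kb gammaretroviral mammalian expression plasmid built on the pRP_LmCerulean backbone. It delivers a fluorescently tagged form of human ASC (PYCARD, apoptosis-associated speck-like protein containing a CARD). In bacteria it is maintained through a high-copy ColE1/pUC-type origin and selected with ampicillin via the β-lactamase gene. Residual lac promoter/operator and lacI fragments and an SV40 promoter segment are also annotated in the plasmid backbone outside the viral unit.

The viral transcription unit begins with a hybrid 5′ end in which a CMV enhancer/promoter is fused to a truncated murine sarcoma virus LTR, an arrangement that drives strong production of genomic RNA in transfected packaging cells. This is followed by a MESV-type Ψ packaging signal and a truncated, start-codon-less MMLV gag segment, which together support encapsidation. The puromycin N-acetyltransferase gene sits immediately downstream, so it is presumably expressed from the LTR-driven transcript and allows selection of transduced cells. A second, internal CMV enhancer/promoter then drives the 585 bp ASC coding sequence, cloned between EcoRI and XhoI with its stop codon removed. It therefore reads through a short linker into the backbone-encoded C-terminal mCerulean, which the automated feature table annotates as the closely related monomeric cyan variant mseCFP. A full MMLV 3′ LTR closes the provirus.

The associated publication describes ASC speck formation as a readout for inflammasome activation. The construct is accordingly suited to generating stable reporter cell lines in which the diffuse cyan ASC fusion condenses into a single bright speck that can be scored by fluorescence imaging.
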