Features (pLannotate 1.2.2; 20 found; start..end, strand, type, name):
     28..80      -  misc_feature   bom (fragment): basis of mobility region from pBR322
    215..594     +  enhancer       CMV enhancer: human cytomegalovirus immediate early enhancer
    595..798     +  promoter       CMV promoter: human cytomegalovirus (CMV) immediate early promoter
    799..974     +  LTR            5' LTR (truncated): truncated long terminal repeat from Moloney murine sarcoma virus
   1096..1370    +  misc_feature   MESV Ψ (fragment): packaging signal of murine embryonic stem cell virus
   1437..1853    +  CDS            gag (truncated): truncated Moloney murine leukemia virus (MMLV) gag gene lacking the start codon
   1860..2459    +  CDS            PuroR: puromycin N-acetyltransferase; pac from Streptomyces alboniger; confers resistance to puromycin
   2599..2978    +  enhancer       CMV enhancer: human cytomegalovirus immediate early enhancer
   2979..3182    +  promoter       CMV promoter: human cytomegalovirus (CMV) immediate early promoter
   3308..3892    +  CDS            PYCARD (sequence withheld): ASC_HUMAN - Also known as ASC, CARD5, TMS1 From Homo sapiens (Human).
   3944..4663    +  CDS            mseCFP: monomeric super enhanced variant of CFP (Matsuda et al., 2008) mammalian codon-optimized
   4717..5310    +  LTR            LTR: long terminal repeat from Moloney murine leukemia virus
   5398..5716    +  promoter       SV40 promoter: SV40 enhancer and early promoter
   5778..5794    -  protein_bind   lac operator: The lac repressor binds to the lac operator to inhibit transcription in E. coli. This inhibition can be relieved by adding lactose or isopropyl-β-D-thiogalactopyranoside (IPTG). lac repressor encoded by lacI
   5802..5832    -  promoter       lac promoter: promoter for the E. coli lac operon
   5847..5868    -  protein_bind   CAP binding site: CAP binding activates transcription in the presence of cAMP. E. coli catabolite activator protein
   5881..5973    -  CDS            lacI (fragment): lac repressor; lacI; The lac repressor binds to the lac operator to inhibit transcription in E. coli. This inhibition can be relieved by adding lactose or isopropyl-β-D-thiogalactopyranoside (IPTG).
   6156..6744    -  rep_origin     ori: high-copy-number ColE1/pMB1/pBR322/pUC origin of replication
   6915..7775    -  CDS            AmpR: β-lactamase; bla; confers resistance to ampicillin, carbenicillin, and related antibiotics
   7776..7880    -  promoter       AmpR promoter: bla
>Addgene plasmid #41840 | pRP_ASC-LmCerulean | addgene full sequence | sequence record 435135 | Addgene NGS Result
GACGGATCGGGAGATCTCCCGATCCCCTATGGTGCACTCTCAGTACAATCTGCTCTGATGCCGCATAGTT
AAGCCAGTATCTGCTCCCTGCTTGTGTGTTGGAGGTCGCTGAGTAGTGCGCGAGCAAAATTTAAGCTACA
ACAAGGCAAGGCTTGACCGACAATTGCATGAAGAATCTGCTTAGGGTTAGGCGTTTTGCGCTGCTTCGCG
AGTTGACATTGATTATTGACTAGTTATTAATAGTAATCAATTACGGGGTCATTAGTTCATAGCCCATATA
TGGAGTTCCGCGTTACATAACTTACGGTAAATGGCCCGCCTGGCTGACCGCCCAACGACCCCCGCCCATT
GACGTCAATAATGACGTATGTTCCCATAGTAACGCCAATAGGGACTTTCCATTGACGTCAATGGGTGGAG
TATTTACGGTAAACTGCCCACTTGGCAGTACATCAAGTGTATCATATGCCAAGTACGCCCCCTATTGACG
TCAATGACGGTAAATGGCCCGCCTGGCATTATGCCCAGTACATGACCTTATGGGACTTTCCTACTTGGCA
GTACATCTACGTATTAGTCATCGCTATTACCATGGTGATGCGGTTTTGGCAGTACATCAATGGGCGTGGA
TAGCGGTTTGACTCACGGGGATTTCCAAGTCTCCACCCCATTGACGTCAATGGGAGTTTGTTTTGGCACC
AAAATCAACGGGACTTTCCAAAATGTCGTAACAACTCCGCCCCATTGACGCAAATGGGCGGTAGGCGTGT
ACGGTGGGAGGTCTATATAAGCAGAGCTCAATAAAAGAGCCCACAACCCCTCACTCGGCGCGCCAGTCTT
CCGATAGACTGCGTCGCCCGGGTACCCGTATTCCCAATAAAGCCTCTTGCTGTTTGCATCCGAATCGTGG
TCTCGCTGTTCCTTGGGAGGGTCTCCTCTGAGTGATTGACTACCCACGACGGGGGTCTTTCATTTGGGGG
CTCGTCCGGGATTTGGAGACCCCTGCCCAGGGACCACCGACCCACCACCGGGAGGTAAGCTGGCCAGCAA
CTTATCTGTGTCTGTCCGATTGTCTAGTGTCTATGTTTGATGTTATGCGCCTGCGTCTGTACTAGTTAGC
TAACTAGCTCTGTATCTGGCGGACCCGTGGTGGAACTGACGAGTTCTGAACACCCGGCCGCAACCCTGGG
AGACGTCCCAGGGACTTTGGGGGCCGTTTTTGTGGCCCGACCTGAGGAAGGGAGTCGATGTGGAATCCGA
CCCCGTCAGGATATGTGGTTCTGGTAGGAGACGAGAACCTAAAACAGTTCCCGCCTCCGTCTGAATTTTT
GCTTTCGGTTTGGAACCGAAGCCGCGCGTCTTGTCTGCTGCAGCGCTGCAGCATCGTTCTGTGTTGTCTC
TGTCTGACTGTGTTTCTGTATTTGTCTGAAAATTAGGGCCAGACTGTTACCACTCCCTTAAGTTTGACCT
TAGGTCACTGGAAAGATGTCGAGCGGATCGCTCACAACCAGTCGGTAGATGTCAAGAAGAGACGTTGGGT
TACCTTCTGCTCTGCAGAATGGCCAACCTTTAACGTCGGATGGCCGCGAGACGGCACCTTTAACCGAGAC
CTCATCACCCAGGTTAAGATCAAGGTCTTTTCACCTGGCCCGCATGGACACCCAGACCAGGTCCCCTACA
TCGTGACCTGGGAAGCCTTGGCTTTTGACCCCCCTCCCTGGGTCAAGCCCTTTGTACACCCTAAGCCTCC
GCCTCCTCTTCCTCCATCCGCCCCGTCTCTCCCCCTTGAACCTCCTCGTTCGACCCCGCCTCGATCCTCC
CTTTATCCAGCCCTCACTCCTTCTCTAGGCGCCTCCGGTATGACCGAGTACAAGCCCACGGTGCGCCTCG
CCACCCGCGACGACGTCCCCAGGGCCGTACGCACCCTCGCCGCCGCGTTCGCCGACTACCCCGCCACGCG
CCACACCGTCGATCCGGACCGCCACATCGAGCGGGTCACCGAGCTGCAAGAACTCTTCCTCACGCGCGTC
GGGCTCGACATCGGCAAGGTGTGGGTCGCGGACGACGGCGCCGCGGTGGCGGTCTGGACCACGCCGGAGA
GCGTCGAAGCGGGGGCGGTGTTCGCCGAGATCGGCCCGCGCATGGCCGAGTTGAGCGGTTCCCGGCTGGC
CGCGCAGCAACAGATGGAAGGCCTCCTGGCGCCGCACCGGCCCAAGGAGCCCGCGTGGTTCCTGGCCACC
GTCGGCGTCTCGCCCGACCACCAGGGCAAGGGTCTGGGCAGCGCCGTCGTGCTCCCCGGAGTGGAGGCGG
CCGAGCGCGCCGGGGTGCCCGCCTTCCTGGAGACCTCCGCGCCCCGCAACCTCCCCTTCTACGAGCGGCT
CGGCTTCACCGTCACCGCCGACGTCGAGGTGCCCGAAGGACCGCGCACCTGGTGCATGACCCGCAAGCCC
GGTGCCTGAGGATCGATCCGGCCATTAGCCATATTATTCATTGGTTATATAGCATAAATCAATATTGGCT
ATTGGCCATTGCATACGTTGTATCCATATCATAATATGTACATTTATATTGGCTCATGTCCAACATTACC
GCCATGTTGACATTGATTATTGACTAGTTATTAATAGTAATCAATTACGGGGTCATTAGTTCATAGCCCA
TATATGGAGTTCCGCGTTACATAACTTACGGTAAATGGCCCGCCTGGCTGACCGCCCAACGACCCCCGCC
CATTGACGTCAATAATGACGTATGTTCCCATAGTAACGCCAATAGGGACTTTCCATTGACGTCAATGGGT
GGAGTATTTACGGTAAACTGCCCACTTGGCAGTACATCAAGTGTATCATATGCCAAGTACGCCCCCTATT
GACGTCAATGACGGTAAATGGCCCGCCTGGCATTATGCCCAGTACATGACCTTATGGGACTTTCCTACTT
GGCAGTACATCTACGTATTAGTCATCGCTATTACCATGGTGATGCGGTTTTGGCAGTACATCAATGGGCG
TGGATAGCGGTTTGACTCACGGGGATTTCCAAGTCTCCACCCCATTGACGTCAATGGGAGTTTGTTTTGG
CACCAAAATCAACGGGACTTTCCAAAATGTCGTAACAACTCCGCCCCATTGACGCAAATGGGCGGTAGGC
GTGTACGGTGGGAGGTCTATATAAGCAGAGCTCGTTTAGTGAACCGTCAGATCGCCTGGAGACGCCATCC
ACGCTGTTTTGACCTCCATAGAAGACACCGGGACCGATCCAGCCTCCGCGGCCCCAAGCTTCCGCGTACG
CCCGAATTCCAGGATCT
[585 nt withheld, positions 3308-3892]
CTCGAGAGTACAGTACCAAGGGCTCGTGACCCTCCAGTCGCTACCATCGAGATGGTGAGCAAGGGCGAGG
AGCTGTTCACCGGGGTGGTGCCCATCCTGGTCGAGCTGGACGGCGACGTAAACGGCCACAGGTTCAGCGT
GTCCGGCGAGGGCGAGGGCGATGCCACCTACGGCAAGCTGACCCTGAAGTTCATCTGCACCACCGGCAAG
CTGCCCGTGCCCTGGCCCACCCTCGTGACCACCCTGACCTGGGGCGTGCAGTGCTTCGCCCGCTACCCCG
ACCACATGAAGCAGCACGACTTCTTCAAGTCCGCCATGCCCGAAGGCTACGTCCAGGAGCGTACCATCTT
CTTCAAGGACGACGGCAACTACAAGACCCGCGCCGAGGTGAAGTTCGAGGGCGACACCCTGGTGAACCGC
ATCGAGCTGAAGGGCATCGACTTCAAGGAGGACGGCAACATCCTGGGGCACAAGCTGGAGTACAACGACA
TCAGCGACAACGTCTATATCACCGCCGACAAGCAGAAGAACGGCATCAAGGCCCACTTCAAGATCCGCCA
CAACATCGAGGACGGCAGCGTGCAGCTCGCCGACCACTACCAGCAGAACACCCCCATCGGCGACGGCCCC
GTGCTGCTGCCCGACAACCACTACCTGAGCACCCAGTCCAAGCTGAGCAAAGACCCCAACGAGAAGCGCG
ATCACATGGTCCTGCTGGAGTTCGTGACCGCCGCCGGGATCACTCTCGGCATGGACGAGCTGTACAAGTA
AGCGGCCGCATCGATAAAATAAAAGATTTTATTTAGTCTCCAGAAAAAGGGGGGAATGAAAGACCCCACC
TGTAGGTTTGGCAAGCTAGCTTAAGTAACGCCATTTTGCAAGGCATGGAAAAATACATAACTGAGAATAG
AGAAGTTCAGATCAAGGTCAGGAACAGATGGAACAGCTGAATATGGGCCAAACAGGATATCTGTGGTAAG
CAGTTCCTGCCCCGGCTCAGGGCCAAGAACAGATGGAACAGCTGAATATGGGCCAAACAGGATATCTGTG
GTAAGCAGTTCCTGCCCCGGCTCAGGGCCAAGAACAGATGGTCCCCAGATGCGGTCCAGCCCTCAGCAGT
TTCTAGAGAACCATCAGATGTTTCCAGGGTGCCCCAAGGACCTGAAATGACCCTGTGCCTTATTTGAACT
AACCAATCAGTTCGCTTCTCGCTTCTGTTCGCGCGCTTCTGCTCCCCGAGCTCAATAAAAGAGCCCACAA
CCCCTCACTCGGGGCGCCAGTCCTCCGATTGACTGAGTCGCCCGGGTACCCGTGTATCCAATAAACCCTC
TTGCAGTTGCATCCGACTTGTGGTCTCGCTGTTCCTTGGGAGGGTCTCCTCTGAGTGATTGACTACCCGT
CAGCGGGGGTCTTTCATTTGGGGGCTCGTCCGGGATCGGGAGACCCCTGCCCAGGGACCACCGACCCACC
ACCGGGAGGTAAGCTGGGAACTAATTCTGTGGAATGTGTGTCAGTTAGGGTGTGGAAAGTCCCCAGGCTC
CCCAGCAGGCAGAAGTATGCAAAGCATGCATCTCAATTAGTCAGCAACCAGGTGTGGAAAGTCCCCAGGC
TCCCCAGCAGGCAGAAGTATGCAAAGCATGCATCTCAATTAGTCAGCAACCATAGTCCCGCCCCTAACTC
CGCCCATCCCGCCCCTAACTCCGCCCAGTTCCGCCCATTCTCCGCCCCATGGCTGACTAATTTTTTTTAT
TTATGCAGAGGCCGAGGCCGCCTCTGCCTCTGAGCTATTCCAGAAGTAGTGAGGAGGCTTTTTTGGAGGC
CTAGTACCGTCGACCTCTAGCTAGAGCTTGGCGTAATCATGGTCATAGCTGTTTCCTGTGTGAAATTGTT
ATCCGCTCACAATTCCACACAACATACGAGCCGGAAGCATAAAGTGTAAAGCCTGGGGTGCCTAATGAGT
GAGCTAACTCACATTAATTGCGTTGCGCTCACTGCCCGCTTTCCAGTCGGGAAACCTGTCGTGCCAGCTG
CATTAATGAATCGGCCAACGCGCGGGGAGAGGCGGTTTGCGTATTGGGCGCTCTTCCGCTTCCTCGCTCA
CTGACTCGCTGCGCTCGGTCGTTCGGCTGCGGCGAGCGGTATCAGCTCACTCAAAGGCGGTAATACGGTT
ATCCACAGAATCAGGGGATAACGCAGGAAAGAACATGTGAGCAAAAGGCCAGCAAAAGGCCAGGAACCGT
AAAAAGGCCGCGTTGCTGGCGTTTTTCCATAGGCTCCGCCCCCCTGACGAGCATCACAAAAATCGACGCT
CAAGTCAGAGGTGGCGAAACCCGACAGGACTATAAAGATACCAGGCGTTTCCCCCTGGAAGCTCCCTCGT
GCGCTCTCCTGTTCCGACCCTGCCGCTTACCGGATACCTGTCCGCCTTTCTCCCTTCGGGAAGCGTGGCG
CTTTCTCATAGCTCACGCTGTAGGTATCTCAGTTCGGTGTAGGTCGTTCGCTCCAAGCTGGGCTGTGTGC
ACGAACCCCCCGTTCAGCCCGACCGCTGCGCCTTATCCGGTAACTATCGTCTTGAGTCCAACCCGGTAAG
ACACGACTTATCGCCACTGGCAGCAGCCACTGGTAACAGGATTAGCAGAGCGAGGTATGTAGGCGGTGCT
ACAGAGTTCTTGAAGTGGTGGCCTAACTACGGCTACACTAGAAGAACAGTATTTGGTATCTGCGCTCTGC
TGAAGCCAGTTACCTTCGGAAAAAGAGTTGGTAGCTCTTGATCCGGCAAACAAACCACCGCTGGTAGCGG
TGGTTTTTTTGTTTGCAAGCAGCAGATTACGCGCAGAAAAAAAGGATCTCAAGAAGATCCTTTGATCTTT
TCTACGGGGTCTGACGCTCAGTGGAACGAAAACTCACGTTAAGGGATTTTGGTCATGAGATTATCAAAAA
GGATCTTCACCTAGATCCTTTTAAATTAAAAATGAAGTTTTAAATCAATCTAAAGTATATATGAGTAAAC
TTGGTCTGACAGTTACCAATGCTTAATCAGTGAGGCACCTATCTCAGCGATCTGTCTATTTCGTTCATCC
ATAGTTGCCTGACTCCCCGTCGTGTAGATAACTACGATACGGGAGGGCTTACCATCTGGCCCCAGTGCTG
CAATGATACCGCGAGACCCACGCTCACCGGCTCCAGATTTATCAGCAATAAACCAGCCAGCCGGAAGGGC
CGAGCGCAGAAGTGGTCCTGCAACTTTATCCGCCTCCATCCAGTCTATTAATTGTTGCCGGGAAGCTAGA
GTAAGTAGTTCGCCAGTTAATAGTTTGCGCAACGTTGTTGCCATTGCTACAGGCATCGTGGTGTCACGCT
CGTCGTTTGGTATGGCTTCATTCAGCTCCGGTTCCCAACGATCAAGGCGAGTTACATGATCCCCCATGTT
GTGCAAAAAAGCGGTTAGCTCCTTCGGTCCTCCGATCGTTGTCAGAAGTAAGTTGGCCGCAGTGTTATCA
CTCATGGTTATGGCAGCACTGCATAATTCTCTTACTGTCATGCCATCCGTAAGATGCTTTTCTGTGACTG
GTGAGTACTCAACCAAGTCATTCTGAGAATAGTGTATGCGGCGACCGAGTTGCTCTTGCCCGGCGTCAAT
ACGGGATAATACCGCGCCACATAGCAGAACTTTAAAAGTGCTCATCATTGGAAAACGTTCTTCGGGGCGA
AAACTCTCAAGGATCTTACCGCTGTTGAGATCCAGTTCGATGTAACCCACTCGTGCACCCAACTGATCTT
CAGCATCTTTTACTTTCACCAGCGTTTCTGGGTGAGCAAAAACAGGAAGGCAAAATGCCGCAAAAAAGGG
AATAAGGGCGACACGGAAATGTTGAATACTCATACTCTTCCTTTTTCAATATTATTGAAGCATTTATCAG
GGTTATTGTCTCATGAGCGGATACATATTTGAATGTATTTAGAAAAATAAACAAATAGGGGTTCCGCGCA
CATTTCCCCGAAAAGTGCCACCTGACGTC
