Features (pLannotate 1.2.2; 20 found; start..end, strand, type, name):
     28..80      -  misc_feature   bom (fragment): basis of mobility region from pBR322
    215..594     +  enhancer       CMV enhancer: human cytomegalovirus immediate early enhancer
    595..798     +  promoter       CMV promoter: human cytomegalovirus (CMV) immediate early promoter
    799..974     +  LTR            5' LTR (truncated): truncated long terminal repeat from Moloney murine sarcoma virus
   1096..1370    +  misc_feature   MESV Ψ (fragment): packaging signal of murine embryonic stem cell virus
   1437..1853    +  CDS            gag (truncated): truncated Moloney murine leukemia virus (MMLV) gag gene lacking the start codon
   1860..2459    +  CDS            PuroR: puromycin N-acetyltransferase; pac from Streptomyces alboniger; confers resistance to puromycin
   2599..2978    +  enhancer       CMV enhancer: human cytomegalovirus immediate early enhancer
   2979..3182    +  promoter       CMV promoter: human cytomegalovirus (CMV) immediate early promoter
   3308..3892    +  CDS            PYCARD (sequence withheld): ASC_HUMAN - Also known as ASC, CARD5, TMS1 From Homo sapiens (Human).
   3944..4663    +  CDS            mseCFP: monomeric super enhanced variant of CFP (Matsuda et al., 2008) mammalian codon-optimized
   4717..5310    +  LTR            LTR: long terminal repeat from Moloney murine leukemia virus
   5398..5716    +  promoter       SV40 promoter: SV40 enhancer and early promoter
   5778..5794    -  protein_bind   lac operator: The lac repressor binds to the lac operator to inhibit transcription in E. coli. This inhibition can be relieved by adding lactose or isopropyl-β-D-thiogalactopyranoside (IPTG). lac repressor encoded by lacI
   5802..5832    -  promoter       lac promoter: promoter for the E. coli lac operon
   5847..5868    -  protein_bind   CAP binding site: CAP binding activates transcription in the presence of cAMP. E. coli catabolite activator protein
   5881..5973    -  CDS            lacI (fragment): lac repressor; lacI; The lac repressor binds to the lac operator to inhibit transcription in E. coli. This inhibition can be relieved by adding lactose or isopropyl-β-D-thiogalactopyranoside (IPTG).
   6156..6744    -  rep_origin     ori: high-copy-number ColE1/pMB1/pBR322/pUC origin of replication
   6915..7775    -  CDS            AmpR: β-lactamase; bla; confers resistance to ampicillin, carbenicillin, and related antibiotics
   7776..7880    -  promoter       AmpR promoter: bla
>Addgene plasmid #41840 | pRP_ASC-LmCerulean | analyzer sequence | sequence record 57163
GACGGATCGGGAGATCTCCCGATCCCCTATGGTGCACTCTCAGTACAATCTGCTCTGATGCCGCATAGTT
AAGCCAGTATCTGCTCCCTGCTTGTGTGTTGGAGGTCGCTGAGTAGTGCGCGAGCAAAATTTAAGCTACA
ACAAGGCAAGGCTTGACCGACAATTGCATGAAGAATCTGCTTAGGGTTAGGCGTTTTGCGCTGCTTCGCG
AGTTGACATTGATTATTGACTAGTTATTAATAGTAATCAATTACGGGGTCATTAGTTCATAGCCCATATA
TGGAGTTCCGCGTTACATAACTTACGGTAAATGGCCCGCCTGGCTGACCGCCCAACGACCCCCGCCCATT
GACGTCAATAATGACGTATGTTCCCATAGTAACGCCAATAGGGACTTTCCATTGACGTCAATGGGTGGAG
TATTTACGGTAAACTGCCCACTTGGCAGTACATCAAGTGTATCATATGCCAAGTACGCCCCCTATTGACG
TCAATGACGGTAAATGGCCCGCCTGGCATTATGCCCAGTACATGACCTTATGGGACTTTCCTACTTGGCA
GTACATCTACGTATTAGTCATCGCTATTACCATGGTGATGCGGTTTTGGCAGTACATCAATGGGCGTGGA
TAGCGGTTTGACTCACGGGGATTTCCAAGTCTCCACCCCATTGACGTCAATGGGAGTTTGTTTTGGCACC
AAAATCAACGGGACTTTCCAAAATGTCGTAACAACTCCGCCCCATTGACGCAAATGGGCGGTAGGCGTGT
ACGGTGGGAGGTCTATATAAGCAGAGCTCAATAAAAGAGCCCACAACCCCTCACTCGGCGCGCCAGTCTT
CCGATAGACTGCGTCGCCCGGGTACCCGTATTCCCAATAAAGCCTCTTGCTGTTTGCATCCGAATCGTGG
TCTCGCTGTTCCTTGGGAGGGTCTCCTCTGAGTGATTGACTACCCACGACGGGGGTCTTTCATTTGGGGG
CTCGTCCGGGATTTGGAGACCCCTGCCCAGGGACCACCGACCCACCACCGGGAGGTAAGCTGGCCAGCAA
CTTATCTGTGTCTGTCCGATTGTCTAGTGTCTATGTTTGATGTTATGCGCCTGCGTCTGTACTAGTTAGC
TAACTAGCTCTGTATCTGGCGGACCCGTGGTGGAACTGACGAGTTCTGAACACCCGGCCGCAACCCTGGG
AGACGTCCCAGGGACTTTGGGGGCCGTTTTTGTGGCCCGACCTGAGGAAGGGAGTCGATGTGGAATCCGA
CCCCGTCAGGATATGTGGTTCTGGTAGGAGACGAGAACCTAAAACAGTTCCCGCCTCCGTCTGAATTTTT
GCTTTCGGTTTGGAACCGAAGCCGCGCGTCTTGTCTGCTGCAGCGCTGCAGCATCGTTCTGTGTTGTCTC
TGTCTGACTGTGTTTCTGTATTTGTCTGAAAATTAGGGCCAGACTGTTACCACTCCCTTAAGTTTGACCT
TAGGTCACTGGAAAGATGTCGAGCGGATCGCTCACAACCAGTCGGTAGATGTCAAGAAGAGACGTTGGGT
TACCTTCTGCTCTGCAGAATGGCCAACCTTTAACGTCGGATGGCCGCGAGACGGCACCTTTAACCGAGAC
CTCATCACCCAGGTTAAGATCAAGGTCTTTTCACCTGGCCCGCATGGACACCCAGACCAGGTCCCCTACA
TCGTGACCTGGGAAGCCTTGGCTTTTGACCCCCCTCCCTGGGTCAAGCCCTTTGTACACCCTAAGCCTCC
GCCTCCTCTTCCTCCATCCGCCCCGTCTCTCCCCCTTGAACCTCCTCGTTCGACCCCGCCTCGATCCTCC
CTTTATCCAGCCCTCACTCCTTCTCTAGGCGCCTCCGGTATGACCGAGTACAAGCCCACGGTGCGCCTCG
CCACCCGCGACGACGTCCCCAGGGCCGTACGCACCCTCGCCGCCGCGTTCGCCGACTACCCCGCCACGCG
CCACACCGTCGATCCGGACCGCCACATCGAGCGGGTCACCGAGCTGCAAGAACTCTTCCTCACGCGCGTC
GGGCTCGACATCGGCAAGGTGTGGGTCGCGGACGACGGCGCCGCGGTGGCGGTCTGGACCACGCCGGAGA
GCGTCGAAGCGGGGGCGGTGTTCGCCGAGATCGGCCCGCGCATGGCCGAGTTGAGCGGTTCCCGGCTGGC
CGCGCAGCAACAGATGGAAGGCCTCCTGGCGCCGCACCGGCCCAAGGAGCCCGCGTGGTTCCTGGCCACC
GTCGGCGTCTCGCCCGACCACCAGGGCAAGGGTCTGGGCAGCGCCGTCGTGCTCCCCGGAGTGGAGGCGG
CCGAGCGCGCCGGGGTGCCCGCCTTCCTGGAGACCTCCGCGCCCCGCAACCTCCCCTTCTACGAGCGGCT
CGGCTTCACCGTCACCGCCGACGTCGAGGTGCCCGAAGGACCGCGCACCTGGTGCATGACCCGCAAGCCC
GGTGCCTGAGGATCGATCCGGCCATTAGCCATATTATTCATTGGTTATATAGCATAAATCAATATTGGCT
ATTGGCCATTGCATACGTTGTATCCATATCATAATATGTACATTTATATTGGCTCATGTCCAACATTACC
GCCATGTTGACATTGATTATTGACTAGTTATTAATAGTAATCAATTACGGGGTCATTAGTTCATAGCCCA
TATATGGAGTTCCGCGTTACATAACTTACGGTAAATGGCCCGCCTGGCTGACCGCCCAACGACCCCCGCC
CATTGACGTCAATAATGACGTATGTTCCCATAGTAACGCCAATAGGGACTTTCCATTGACGTCAATGGGT
GGAGTATTTACGGTAAACTGCCCACTTGGCAGTACATCAAGTGTATCATATGCCAAGTACGCCCCCTATT
GACGTCAATGACGGTAAATGGCCCGCCTGGCATTATGCCCAGTACATGACCTTATGGGACTTTCCTACTT
GGCAGTACATCTACGTATTAGTCATCGCTATTACCATGGTGATGCGGTTTTGGCAGTACATCAATGGGCG
TGGATAGCGGTTTGACTCACGGGGATTTCCAAGTCTCCACCCCATTGACGTCAATGGGAGTTTGTTTTGG
CACCAAAATCAACGGGACTTTCCAAAATGTCGTAACAACTCCGCCCCATTGACGCAAATGGGCGGTAGGC
GTGTACGGTGGGAGGTCTATATAAGCAGAGCTCGTTTAGTGAACCGTCAGATCGCCTGGAGACGCCATCC
ACGCTGTTTTGACCTCCATAGAAGACACCGGGACCGATCCAGCCTCCGCGGCCCCAAGCTTCCGCGTACG
CCCGAATTCCAGGATCT
[585 nt withheld, positions 3308-3892]
CTCGAGAGTACAGTACCAAGGGCTCGTGACCCTCCAGTCGCTACCATCGAGATGGTGAGCAAGGGCGAGG
AGCTGTTCACCGGGGTGGTGCCCATCCTGGTCGAGCTGGACGGCGACGTAAACGGCCACAGGTTCAGCGT
GTCCGGCGAGGGCGAGGGCGATGCCACCTACGGCAAGCTGACCCTGAAGTTCATCTGCACCACCGGCAAG
CTGCCCGTGCCCTGGCCCACCCTCGTGACCACCCTGACCTGGGGCGTGCAGTGCTTCGCCCGCTACCCCG
ACCACATGAAGCAGCACGACTTCTTCAAGTCCGCCATGCCCGAAGGCTACGTCCAGGAGCGTACCATCTT
CTTCAAGGACGACGGCAACTACAAGACCCGCGCCGAGGTGAAGTTCGAGGGCGACACCCTGGTGAACCGC
ATCGAGCTGAAGGGCATCGACTTCAAGGAGGACGGCAACATCCTGGGGCACAAGCTGGAGTACAACGACA
TCAGCGACAACGTCTATATCACCGCCGACAAGCAGAAGAACGGCATCAAGGCCCACTTCAAGATCCGCCA
CAACATCGAGGACGGCAGCGTGCAGCTCGCCGACCACTACCAGCAGAACACCCCCATCGGCGACGGCCCC
GTGCTGCTGCCCGACAACCACTACCTGAGCACCCAGTCCAAGCTGAGCAAAGACCCCAACGAGAAGCGCG
ATCACATGGTCCTGCTGGAGTTCGTGACCGCCGCCGGGATCACTCTCGGCATGGACGAGCTGTACAAGTA
AGCGGCCGCATCGATAAAATAAAAGATTTTATTTAGTCTCCAGAAAAAGGGGGGAATGAAAGACCCCACC
TGTAGGTTTGGCAAGCTAGCTTAAGTAACGCCATTTTGCAAGGCATGGAAAAATACATAACTGAGAATAG
AGAAGTTCAGATCAAGGTCAGGAACAGATGGAACAGCTGAATATGGGCCAAACAGGATATCTGTGGTAAG
CAGTTCCTGCCCCGGCTCAGGGCCAAGAACAGATGGAACAGCTGAATATGGGCCAAACAGGATATCTGTG
GTAAGCAGTTCCTGCCCCGGCTCAGGGCCAAGAACAGATGGTCCCCAGATGCGGTCCAGCCCTCAGCAGT
TTCTAGAGAACCATCAGATGTTTCCAGGGTGCCCCAAGGACCTGAAATGACCCTGTGCCTTATTTGAACT
AACCAATCAGTTCGCTTCTCGCTTCTGTTCGCGCGCTTCTGCTCCCCGAGCTCAATAAAAGAGCCCACAA
CCCCTCACTCGGGGCGCCAGTCCTCCGATTGACTGAGTCGCCCGGGTACCCGTGTATCCAATAAACCCTC
TTGCAGTTGCATCCGACTTGTGGTCTCGCTGTTCCTTGGGAGGGTCTCCTCTGAGTGATTGACTACCCGT
CAGCGGGGGTCTTTCATTTGGGGGCTCGTCCGGGATCGGGAGACCCCTGCCCAGGGACCACCGACCCACC
ACCGGGAGGTAAGCTGGGAACTAATTCTGTGGAATGTGTGTCAGTTAGGGTGTGGAAAGTCCCCAGGCTC
CCCAGCAGGCAGAAGTATGCAAAGCATGCATCTCAATTAGTCAGCAACCAGGTGTGGAAAGTCCCCAGGC
TCCCCAGCAGGCAGAAGTATGCAAAGCATGCATCTCAATTAGTCAGCAACCATAGTCCCGCCCCTAACTC
CGCCCATCCCGCCCCTAACTCCGCCCAGTTCCGCCCATTCTCCGCCCCATGGCTGACTAATTTTTTTTAT
TTATGCAGAGGCCGAGGCCGCCTCTGCCTCTGAGCTATTCCAGAAGTAGTGAGGAGGCTTTTTTGGAGGC
CTAGTACCGTCGACCTCTAGCTAGAGCTTGGCGTAATCATGGTCATAGCTGTTTCCTGTGTGAAATTGTT
ATCCGCTCACAATTCCACACAACATACGAGCCGGAAGCATAAAGTGTAAAGCCTGGGGTGCCTAATGAGT
GAGCTAACTCACATTAATTGCGTTGCGCTCACTGCCCGCTTTCCAGTCGGGAAACCTGTCGTGCCAGCTG
CATTAATGAATCGGCCAACGCGCGGGGAGAGGCGGTTTGCGTATTGGGCGCTCTTCCGCTTCCTCGCTCA
CTGACTCGCTGCGCTCGGTCGTTCGGCTGCGGCGAGCGGTATCAGCTCACTCAAAGGCGGTAATACGGTT
ATCCACAGAATCAGGGGATAACGCAGGAAAGAACATGTGAGCAAAAGGCCAGCAAAAGGCCAGGAACCGT
AAAAAGGCCGCGTTGCTGGCGTTTTTCCATAGGCTCCGCCCCCCTGACGAGCATCACAAAAATCGACGCT
CAAGTCAGAGGTGGCGAAACCCGACAGGACTATAAAGATACCAGGCGTTTCCCCCTGGAAGCTCCCTCGT
GCGCTCTCCTGTTCCGACCCTGCCGCTTACCGGATACCTGTCCGCCTTTCTCCCTTCGGGAAGCGTGGCG
CTTTCTCAATGCTCACGCTGTAGGTATCTCAGTTCGGTGTAGGTCGTTCGCTCCAAGCTGGGCTGTGTGC
ACGAACCCCCCGTTCAGCCCGACCGCTGCGCCTTATCCGGTAACTATCGTCTTGAGTCCAACCCGGTAAG
ACACGACTTATCGCCACTGGCAGCAGCCACTGGTAACAGGATTAGCAGAGCGAGGTATGTAGGCGGTGCT
ACAGAGTTCTTGAAGTGGTGGCCTAACTACGGCTACACTAGAAGGACAGTATTTGGTATCTGCGCTCTGC
TGAAGCCAGTTACCTTCGGAAAAAGAGTTGGTAGCTCTTGATCCGGCAAACAAACCACCGCTGGTAGCGG
TGGTTTTTTTGTTTGCAAGCAGCAGATTACGCGCAGAAAAAAAGGATCTCAAGAAGATCCTTTGATCTTT
TCTACGGGGTCTGACGCTCAGTGGAACGAAAACTCACGTTAAGGGATTTTGGTCATGAGATTATCAAAAA
GGATCTTCACCTAGATCCTTTTAAATTAAAAATGAAGTTTTAAATCAATCTAAAGTATATATGAGTAAAC
TTGGTCTGACAGTTACCAATGCTTAATCAGTGAGGCACCTATCTCAGCGATCTGTCTATTTCGTTCATCC
ATAGTTGCCTGACTCCCCGTCGTGTAGATAACTACGATACGGGAGGGCTTACCATCTGGCCCCAGTGCTG
CAATGATACCGCGAGACCCACGCTCACCGGCTCCAGATTTATCAGCAATAAACCAGCCAGCCGGAAGGGC
CGAGCGCAGAAGTGGTCCTGCAACTTTATCCGCCTCCATCCAGTCTATTAATTGTTGCCGGGAAGCTAGA
GTAAGTAGTTCGCCAGTTAATAGTTTGCGCAACGTTGTTGCCATTGCTACAGGCATCGTGGTGTCACGCT
CGTCGTTTGGTATGGCTTCATTCAGCTCCGGTTCCCAACGATCAAGGCGAGTTACATGATCCCCCATGTT
GTGCAAAAAAGCGGTTAGCTCCTTCGGTCCTCCGATCGTTGTCAGAAGTAAGTTGGCCGCAGTGTTATCA
CTCATGGTTATGGCAGCACTGCATAATTCTCTTACTGTCATGCCATCCGTAAGATGCTTTTCTGTGACTG
GTGAGTACTCAACCAAGTCATTCTGAGAATAGTGTATGCGGCGACCGAGTTGCTCTTGCCCGGCGTCAAT
ACGGGATAATACCGCGCCACATAGCAGAACTTTAAAAGTGCTCATCATTGGAAAACGTTCTTCGGGGCGA
AAACTCTCAAGGATCTTACCGCTGTTGAGATCCAGTTCGATGTAACCCACTCGTGCACCCAACTGATCTT
CAGCATCTTTTACTTTCACCAGCGTTTCTGGGTGAGCAAAAACAGGAAGGCAAAATGCCGCAAAAAAGGG
AATAAGGGCGACACGGAAATGTTGAATACTCATACTCTTCCTTTTTCAATATTATTGAAGCATTTATCAG
GGTTATTGTCTCATGAGCGGATACATATTTGAATGTATTTAGAAAAATAAACAAATAGGGGTTCCGCGCA
CATTTCCCCGAAAAGTGCCACCTGACGTC
