>Addgene plasmid #41840 | pRP_ASC-LmCerulean | addgene partial sequence | sequence record 119465 | pLXSN5 5'-CCCTTGAACCTCCTCGTTCGACC-3'
ATCCTCCCTTTATCCAGCCCTCACTCCTTCTCTAGGCGCCTCCGGTATGACCGAGTACAAGCCCACGGTG
CGCCTCGCCACCCGCGACGACGTCCCCAGGGCCGTACGCACCCTCGCCGCCGCGTTCGCCGACTACCCCG
CCACGCGCCACACCGTCGATCCGGACCGCCACATCGAGCGGGTCACCGAGCTGCAAGAACTCTTCCTCAC
GCGCGTCGGGCTCGACATCGGCAAGGTGTGGGTCGCGGACGACGGCGCCGCGGTGGCGGTCTGGACCACG
CCGGAGAGCGTCGAAGCGGGGGCGGTGTTCGCCGAGATCGGCCCGCGCATGGCCGAGTTGAGCGGTTCCC
GGCTGGCCGCGCAGCAACAGATGGAAGGCCTCCTGGCGCCGCACCGGCCCAAGGAGCCCGCGTGGTTCCT
GGCCACCGTCGGCGTCTCGCCCGACCACCAGGGCAAGGGTCTGGGCAGCGCCGTCGTGCTCCCCGGAGTG
GAGGCGGCCGAGCGCGCCGGGGTGCCCGCCTTCCTGGAGACCTCCGCGCCCCGCAACCTCCCCTTCTACG
AGCGGCTCGGCTTCACCGTCACCGCCGACGTCGAGGTGCCCGAAGGACCGCGCACCTGGTGCATGACCCG
CAAGCCCGGTGCCTGAGGATCGATCCGGCCATTAGCCATATTATTCATTGGTTATATAGCATAAATCAAT
ATTGGCTATTGGCCATTGCATACGTTGTATCCATATCATAATATGTACATTTATATTGGCTCATGTCCAA
CATTACCGCCATGTTGACATTGATTATTGACTAGTTATTAATAGTAATCAATTACGGGG
