>Addgene plasmid #41840 | pRP_ASC-LmCerulean | addgene partial sequence | sequence record 119466 | LNCX 5'-AGCTCGTTTAGTGAACCGTCAGATC-3'
CCATCCACGCTGTTTTGACCTCCATAGAAGACACCGGGACCGATCCAGCCTCCGCGGCCCCAAGCTTCCG
CGTACGCCCGAATTCCAGGATCT
[585 nt withheld, positions 94-678]
CTCGAGAGTACAGTACCAAGGGCTCGTGACCCTCCAGTCGCTACCATCGAGATGGTGAGCAAGGGCGAGG
AGCTGTTCACCGGGGTGGTGCCCATCCTGGTCGAGCTGGACGGCGACGTAAACGGCCACAGGTTCAGCGT
GTCCGGCGAGGGCGAGGGCGATGCCACCTACGGCAAGCTGACCCTGAAGTTCATCTGCACCACCGGCAAG
CTGCCCGTGCCCTGGCCCACCCTCGTGACCACCCTGACCTGGG
