>Addgene plasmid #41840 | pRP_ASC-LmCerulean | addgene partial sequence | sequence record 119467 | pMX-L3205 5'-CCCTTTTTCTGGAGACTAAATAAA-3'
CGATGCGGCCGCTTACTTGTACAGCTCGTCCATGCCGAGAGTGATCCCGGCGGCGGTCACGAACTCCAGC
AGGACCATGTGATCGCGCTTCTCGTTGGGGTCTTTGCTCAGCTTGGACTGGGTGCTCAGGTAGTGGTTGT
CGGGCAGCAGCACGGGGCCGTCGCCGATGGGGGTGTTCTGCTGGTAGTGGTCGGCGAGCTGCACGCTGCC
GTCCTCGATGTTGTGGCGGATCTTGAAGTGGGCCTTGATGCCGTTCTTCTGCTTGTCGGCGGTGATATAG
ACGTTGTCGCTGATGTCGTTGTACTCCAGCTTGTGCCCCAGGATGTTGCCGTCCTCCTTGAAGTCGATGC
CCTTCAGCTCGATGCGGTTCACCAGGGTGTCGCCCTCGAACTTCACCTCGGCGCGGGTCTTGTAGTTGCC
GTCGTCCTTGAAGAAGATGGTACGCTCCTGGACGTAGCCTTCGGGCATGGCGGACTTGAAGAAGTCGTGC
TGCTTCATGTGGTCGGGGTAGCGGGCGAAGCACTGCACGCCCCAGGTCAGGGTGGTCACGAGGGTGGGCC
AGGGCACGGGCAGCTTGCCGGTGGTGCAGATGAACTTCAGGGTCAGCTTGCCGTAGGTGGCATCGCCCTC
GCCCTCGCCGGACACGCTGAACCTGTGGCCGTTTACGTCGCCGTCCAGCTCGACCAGGATGGGCACCACC
CCGGTGAACAGCTCCTCGCCCTTGCTCACCATCTCGATGGTAGCGACTGGAGGGTCACGAGCCCTTGGTA
CTGTACTCTCGAGGCTCCGCTCCAGGTCCTCCACCAGGTAGGACTGG
